>Addgene plasmid #31503 | L4440-daf-16a | addgene partial sequence | sequence record 37622 | M13-F20 5'-TGTAAAACGACGGCCAGT-3'
CCCCCTCGAGGTCGACGGTATCGATAAGCTTCTGGACATCTACCTGTATACACACCAGTGGCCAGTCATC
TGCCATTACAATTTCATCAATTGACACTTCTTCAACAACAACCGCCGTCCTCATTCACTCCCGATTCTTC
CTCATCCTCAACATCGTCGTCTTTGGCTGAAATTCCCGAAGACGTTATGATGGAGATGCTGGTAGATCAG
GGAACTGATGCATCGTCATCCGCCTCCACGTCCACCTCATCTGTTTCGAGATTCGGAGCGGACACGTTCA
TGAATACACCGGATGATGTGATGATGAATGATGATATGGAACCGATTCCTCGTGATCGGTGCAATACGTG
GCCAATGCGTAGGCCGCAACTCGAACCACCACTCAACTCGAGTCCCATTATTCATGAACAAATTCCTGAA
GAAGATGCTAGCCATGGAACCGGTGGATCCACTAGTTCTAGAGCGGCCGCCACCGCGGTGGAGCTCGAAT
TCATCGATGATATCAGATCTGCCGGTCTCCCTATAGTGAGTCGTATTAATTTCGATAAGCCAGGTTGCTT
CCTCGCTCACTGACTCGCTGCGCTCGGTCGTTCGGCTGCGGCGAGCGGTATCAGCTCACTCAAAGGCGGT
AATACGGTTATCCACAGAATCAGGGGATAACGCAGGAAAGAACATGTGAGCAAAAGGCCAGCAAAAGGCC
AGGAACCGTAAAA
