>Addgene plasmid #31503 | L4440-daf-16a | depositor partial sequence | sequence record 38235 | L4440-daf-16a sequence 410 bps
ACTGTATCTTCTGGACATCTACCTGTATACACACCAGTGGCCAGTCATCTGCCATTACAATTTCATCAAT
TGACACTTCTTCAACAACAACCGCCGTCCTCATTCACTCCCGATTCTTCCTCATCCTCAACATCGTCGTC
TTTGGCTGAAATTCCCGAAGACGTTATGATGGAGATGCTGGTAGATCAGGGAACTGATGCATCGTCATCC
GCCTCCACGTCCACCTCATCTGTTTCGAGATTCGGAGCGGACACGTTCATGAATACACCGGATGATGTGA
TGATGAATGATGATATGGAACCGATTCCTCGTGATCGGTGCAATACGTGGCCAATGCGTAGGCCGCAACT
CGAACCACCACTCAACTCGAGTCCCATTATTCATGAACAAATTCCTGAAGAAGATGCTGA
