[The description below was written by a language model from this plasmid's Addgene catalogue record.]
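Description:
L4440-daf-16a is an RNAi plasmid for isoform-specific knockdown of the C. elegans gene daf-16. It is built on the L4440 backbone (about 2.8 kb without insert), the standard vector for RNAi in nematodes. L4440 is generally known for carrying two convergent T7 promoters flanking its multiple cloning site, so a fragment cloned between them is transcribed from both strands to give double-stranded RNA. The record itself lists no promoters or other features, so this arrangement is inferred from the backbone name rather than documented here. The plasmid is propagated in E. coli under ampicillin selection and is recorded as low copy.

The insert is a roughly 410 bp fragment of C. elegans daf-16, cloned by restriction digestion between HindIII and NheI sites, both of which remain intact. According to the depositor's note, it contains only the region unique to isoform A. The dsRNA it produces should therefore target daf-16a transcripts while sparing other isoforms of the gene. No tags, reporters or protein-coding expression elements are recorded, consistent with a construct meant only to generate a silencing trigger.

The associated publication concerns a DAF-16 isoform that regulates longevity, so the plasmid's likely purpose is to separate the contribution of the A isoform from that of other isoforms in lifespan and related phenotypes. L4440 derivatives are most often used for RNAi by feeding, in which worms eat bacteria expressing T7 polymerase and the dsRNA, though the record does not specify the delivery method.
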