Addgene plasmid #31503: L4440-daf-16a
Depositing lab: Heidi Tissenbaum. Depositing organization: University of Massachusetts, Worcester. Publication: A new DAF-16 isoform regulates longevity. Kwon ES, Narasimhan SD, Yen K, Tissenbaum HA. Nature. 2010 Jul 22. 466(7305):498-502. 10.1038/nature09184 PubMed 20613724.
Backbone
  Vector backbone: L4440
  Backbone size w/o insert (bp): 2790
  Vector type: RNAi
Growth in bacteria
  Bacterial resistance: Ampicillin, 100 μg/mL
  Growth temperature: 37°C
  Growth strain: DH5alpha
  Copy number: Low Copy
Gene/Insert
  Gene/Insert name: daf-16a specific
  gRNA/shRNA sequence: see View Sequences link below
  Species: C. elegans (nematode)
  Insert size (bp): 410
  Entrez Gene: daf-16 (a.k.a. CELE_R13H8.1)
  Cloning method: Restriction Enzyme; 5′ cloning site HindIII (not destroyed); 3′ cloning site NheI (not destroyed)
  Sequencing primers: 5′ NA; 3′ M13-F20
Terms and licenses: Academic/Nonprofit Terms; Industry Terms: Not Available to Industry
Depositor comments: Contains only the isoform A-specific region
How to cite: L4440-daf-16a was a gift from Heidi Tissenbaum (Addgene plasmid # 31503 ; http://n2t.net/addgene:31503 ; RRID:Addgene_31503)
